Addgene plasmid #209022: pLenti-opCas12a-6xNLS
Purpose: Lentiviral vector expressing human codon-optimized OpCas12a with 6xNLS
Depositing lab: Thomas Gonatopoulos-Pournatzis. Depositing organization: National Cancer Institute (NCI). Publication: Genome-scale exon perturbation screens uncover exons critical for cell fitness. Xiao MS, Damodaran AP, Kumari B, Dickson E, Xing K, On TA, Parab N, King HE, Perez AR, Guiblet WM, Duncan G, Che A, Chari R, Andresson T, Vidigal JA, Weatheritt RJ, Aregger M, Gonatopoulos-Pournatzis T. Mol Cell. 2024 Jul 11;84(13):2553-2572.e19. doi: 10.1016/j.molcel.2024.05.024. Epub 2024 Jun 24. PubMed 38917794.
Backbone
  Vector backbone: plenti-Lb-Cas12a-2xNLS
  Backbone manufacturer: Addgene #155046
  Vector type: Mammalian Expression, Lentiviral, CRISPR
  Selectable markers: Neomycin (select with G418)
Growth in bacteria
  Bacterial resistance: Ampicillin, 100 μg/mL
  Growth temperature: 30°C
  Growth strain: NEB Stable
  Copy number: High Copy
Gene/Insert
  Gene/Insert name: opCas12a-6xNLS-Flag-Myc-NeoR
  Species: Acidaminococcus sp
  Mutation: E174R/S542R
  Promoter: EF-1a
  Tag / fusion protein: FLAG (N terminal on insert); MYC (C terminal on insert)
  Cloning method: Gibson Cloning
Terms and licenses: Academic/Nonprofit Terms; Industry Terms: Not Available to Industry
How to cite: pLenti-opCas12a-6xNLS was a gift from Thomas Gonatopoulos-Pournatzis (Addgene plasmid # 209022 ; http://n2t.net/addgene:209022 ; RRID:Addgene_209022)
