[The description below was written by a language model from this plasmid's Addgene catalogue record and pLannotate feature annotations shown in this document.]
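Description:
pLenti-opCas12a-6xNLS is a lentiviral, mammalian-expression CRISPR vector of about 12.3 kb, built by Gibson assembly on the plenti-Lb-Cas12a-2xNLS backbone. It is maintained in E. coli as a high-copy plasmid through a ColE1/pUC-type origin with ampicillin selection (AmpR). An f1 origin, an SV40 origin and remnants of a lac/lacZα cloning region flanked by T3 and T7 promoters are also present in the backbone. The viral architecture is that of a third-generation, self-inactivating transfer vector. An RSV promoter drives a truncated HIV-1 5' LTR, followed by the Ψ packaging signal with a partial gag sequence, the Rev response element for Rev-dependent export of the genomic RNA, and the cPPT/CTS. The cassette ends with a WPRE to boost transcript stability and expression, a ΔU3 3' LTR and an SV40 polyadenylation signal.

The payload is driven by the human EF-1α promoter with its intron A sequences. It encodes a human codon-optimized Cas12a (Cpf1) from Acidaminococcus sp. carrying the E174R/S542R substitutions, termed opCas12a. According to the catalogue entry it is fused to six nuclear localization signals, with an N-terminal FLAG tag and a C-terminal Myc tag. The NLS and tag elements are not individually annotated in the feature table. A neomycin phosphotransferase gene (NeoR) lies downstream within the same insert, allowing G418 selection of transduced cells. The record does not state how NeoR is linked to the nuclease, and no separate promoter is annotated for it. The construct is intended for generating cell populations that stably express nuclear-targeted Cas12a. It was deposited in connection with genome-scale exon perturbation screens. No guide RNA cassette is annotated, so guides would presumably be supplied separately.
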