Features (pLannotate 1.2.2; 28 found; start..end, strand, type, name):
      2..94      +  CDS            lacI (fragment): lac repressor; lacI; The lac repressor binds to the lac operator to inhibit transcription in E. coli. This inhibition can be relieved by adding lactose or isopropyl-β-D-thiogalactopyranoside (IPTG).
    107..128     +  protein_bind   CAP binding site: CAP binding activates transcription in the presence of cAMP. E. coli catabolite activator protein
    143..173     +  promoter       lac promoter: promoter for the E. coli lac operon
    177..199     +  protein_bind   lac operator (fragment): The lac repressor binds to the lac operator to inhibit transcription in E. coli. This inhibition can be relieved by adding lactose or isopropyl-β-D-thiogalactopyranoside (IPTG). lac repressor encoded by lacI
    242..260     +  promoter       T3 promoter: promoter for bacteriophage T3 RNA polymerase
    288..514     +  promoter       RSV promoter: Rous sarcoma virus enhancer/promoter
    515..695     +  LTR            5' LTR (truncated): truncated 5' long terminal repeat (LTR) from HIV-1
    742..867     +  misc_feature   HIV-1 Ψ: packaging signal of human immunodeficiency virus type 1
    851..1214    +  CDS            HIV-1 gag (fragment): gag protein from human immunodeficiency virus 1; gag
   1360..1593    +  misc_feature   RRE: The Rev response element (RRE) of HIV-1 allows for Rev-dependent mRNA export from the nucleus to the cytoplasm.
   1970..1996    +  CDS            Rev (fragment): human immunodeficiency virus 1 (HIV-1) Rev protein; rev; enhances nuclear export of unspliced and incompletely spliced viral mRNAs
   2006..2123    +  misc_feature   cPPT/CTS: central polypurine tract and central termination sequence of HIV-1
   2191..2402    +  promoter       EF-1α core promoter: core promoter for human elongation factor EF-1α
   2403..2511    +  intron         EF-1α intron A (fragment): intron upstream of the start codon of human EF-1α
   3137..3340    +  intron         EF-1α intron A: truncated intron upstream of the start codon of human EF-1α
   3387..7305    +  CDS            AsCpf1 (fragment): CRISPR-associated protein from Acidaminococcus sp. BV3L6 (Zetsche et al., 2015)
   7624..8418    +  CDS            NeoR/KanR: aminoglycoside phosphotransferase from Tn5; aph(3')-II (or nptII); confers resistance to neomycin, kanamycin, and G418 (Geneticin®)
   8434..9022    +  misc_feature   WPRE: woodchuck hepatitis virus posttranscriptional regulatory element
   9073..9092    +  misc_feature   cPPT/CTS (fragment): central polypurine tract and central termination sequence of HIV-1
   9094..9327    +  LTR            3' LTR (ΔU3): self-inactivating 3' long terminal repeat (LTR) from HIV-1
   9405..9526    +  polyA_signal   SV40 poly(A) signal: SV40 polyadenylation signal
   9566..9701    +  rep_origin     SV40 ori: SV40 origin of replication
   9722..9740    -  promoter       T7 promoter: promoter for bacteriophage T7 RNA polymerase
   9748..9903    +  CDS            lacZα (fragment): LacZα fragment of β-galactosidase; lacZ fragment
   9908..10336   +  rep_origin     f1 ori (sequence partly withheld): f1 bacteriophage origin of replication; arrow indicates direction of (+) strand synthesis
  10389..10493   +  promoter       AmpR promoter: bla
  10494..11354   +  CDS            AmpR: β-lactamase; bla; confers resistance to ampicillin, carbenicillin, and related antibiotics
  11525..12113   +  rep_origin     ori: high-copy-number ColE1/pMB1/pBR322/pUC origin of replication
>Addgene plasmid #209022 | pLenti-opCas12a-6xNLS | addgene full sequence | sequence record 413588 | Addgene NGS Result
AGCGCCCAATACGCAAACCGCCTCTCCCCGCGCGTTGGCCGATTCATTAATGCAGCTGGCACGACAGGTT
TCCCGACTGGAAAGCGGGCAGTGAGCGCAACGCAATTAATGTGAGTTAGCTCACTCATTAGGCACCCCAG
GCTTTACACTTTATGCTTCCGGCTCGTATGTTGTGTGGAATTGTGAGCGGATAACAATTTCACACAGGAA
ACAGCTATGACCATGATTACGCCAAGCGCGCAATTAACCCTCACTAAAGGGAACAAAAGCTGGAGCTGCA
AGCTTAATGTAGTCTTATGCAATACTCTTGTAGTCTTGCAACATGGTAACGATGAGTTAGCAACATGCCT
TACAAGGAGAGAAAAAGCACCGTGCATGCCGATTGGTGGAAGTAAGGTGGTACGATCGTGCCTTATTAGG
AAGGCAACAGACGGGTCTGACATGGATTGGACGAACCACTGAATTGCCGCATTGCAGAGATATTGTATTT
AAGTGCCTAGCTCGATACATAAACGGGTCTCTCTGGTTAGACCAGATCTGAGCCTGGGAGCTCTCTGGCT
AACTAGGGAACCCACTGCTTAAGCCTCAATAAAGCTTGCCTTGAGTGCTTCAAGTAGTGTGTGCCCGTCT
GTTGTGTGACTCTGGTAACTAGAGATCCCTCAGACCCTTTTAGTCAGTGTGGAAAATCTCTAGCAGTGGC
GCCCGAACAGGGACTTGAAAGCGAAAGGGAAACCAGAGGAGCTCTCTCGACGCAGGACTCGGCTTGCTGA
AGCGCGCACGGCAAGAGGCGAGGGGCGGCGACTGGTGAGTACGCCAAAAATTTTGACTAGCGGAGGCTAG
AAGGAGAGAGATGGGTGCGAGAGCGTCAGTATTAAGCGGGGGAGAATTAGATCGCGATGGGAAAAAATTC
GGTTAAGGCCAGGGGGAAAGAAAAAATATAAATTAAAACATATAGTATGGGCAAGCAGGGAGCTAGAACG
ATTCGCAGTTAATCCTGGCCTGTTAGAAACATCAGAAGGCTGTAGACAAATACTGGGACAGCTACAACCA
TCCCTTCAGACAGGATCAGAAGAACTTAGATCATTATATAATACAGTAGCAACCCTCTATTGTGTGCATC
AAAGGATAGAGATAAAAGACACCAAGGAAGCTTTAGACAAGATAGAGGAAGAGCAAAACAAAAGTAAGAC
CACCGCACAGCAAGCGGCCGCTGATCTTCAGACCTGGAGGAGGAGATATGAGGGACAATTGGAGAAGTGA
ATTATATAAATATAAAGTAGTAAAAATTGAACCATTAGGAGTAGCACCCACCAAGGCAAAGAGAAGAGTG
GTGCAGAGAGAAAAAAGAGCAGTGGGAATAGGAGCTTTGTTCCTTGGGTTCTTGGGAGCAGCAGGAAGCA
CTATGGGCGCAGCGTCAATGACGCTGACGGTACAGGCCAGACAATTATTGTCTGGTATAGTGCAGCAGCA
GAACAATTTGCTGAGGGCTATTGAGGCGCAACAGCATCTGTTGCAACTCACAGTCTGGGGCATCAAGCAG
CTCCAGGCAAGAATCCTGGCTGTGGAAAGATACCTAAAGGATCAACAGCTCCTGGGGATTTGGGGTTGCT
CTGGAAAACTCATTTGCACCACTGCTGTGCCTTGGAATGCTAGTTGGAGTAATAAATCTCTGGAACAGAT
TTGGAATCACACGACCTGGATGGAGTGGGACAGAGAAATTAACAATTACACAAGCTTAATACACTCCTTA
ATTGAAGAATCGCAAAACCAGCAAGAAAAGAATGAACAAGAATTATTGGAATTAGATAAATGGGCAAGTT
TGTGGAATTGGTTTAACATAACAAATTGGCTGTGGTATATAAAATTATTCATAATGATAGTAGGAGGCTT
GGTAGGTTTAAGAATAGTTTTTGCTGTACTTTCTATAGTGAATAGAGTTAGGCAGGGATATTCACCATTA
TCGTTTCAGACCCACCTCCCAACCCCGAGGGGACCCAGACCACAATTTTAAAAGAAAAGGGGGGATTGGG
GGGTACAGTGCAGGGGAAAGAATAGTAGACATAATAGCAACAGACATACAAACTAAAGAATTACAAAAAC
AAATTACAAAAATTCAAAATTTTCGGGTTTATTACAGGGACAGCAGAGATCCACTTTGGCGCCGGCTCGA
GGGCTCCGGTGCCCGTCAGTGGGCAGAGCGCACATCGCCCACAGTCCCCGAGAAGTTGGGGGGAGGGGTC
GGCAATTGAACCGGTGCCTAGAGAAGGTGGCGCGGGGTAAACTGGGAAAGTGATGTCGTGTACTGGCTCC
GCCTTTTTCCCGAGGGTGGGGGAGAACCGTATATAAGTGCAGTAGTCGCCGTGAACGTTCTTTTTCGCAA
CGGGTTTGCCGCCAGAACACAGGTAAGTGCCGTGTGTGGTTCCCGCGGGCCTGGCCTCTTTACGGGTTAT
GGCCCTTGCGTGCCTTGAATTACTTCCACTGGCTGCAGTACGTGATTCTTGATCCCGAGCTTCGGGTTGG
AAGTGGGTGGGAGAGTTCGAGGCCTTGCGCTTAAGGAGCCCCTTCGCCTCGTGCTTGAGTTGAGGCCTGG
CCTGGGCGCTGGGGCCGCCGCGTGCGAATCTGGTGGCACCTTCGCGCCTGTCTCGCTGCTTTCGATAAGT
CTCTAGCCATTTAAAATTTTTGATGACCTGCTGCGACGCTTTTTTTCTGGCAAGATAGTCTTGTAAATGC
GGGCCAAGATCTGCACACTGGTATTTCGGTTTTTGGGGCCGCGGGCGGCGACGGGGCCCGTGCGTCCCAG
CGCACATGTTCGGCGAGGCGGGGCCTGCGAGCGCGGCCACCGAGAATCGGACGGGGGTAGTCTCAAGCTG
GCCGGCCTGCTCTGGTGCCTGGCCTCGCGCCGCCGTGTATCGCCCCGCCCTGGGCGGCAAGGCTGGCCCG
GTCGGCACCAGTTGCGTGAGCGGAAAGATGGCCGCTTCCCGGCCCTGCTGCAGGGAGCTCAAAATGGAGG
ACGCGGCGCTCGGGAGAGCGGGCGGGTGAGTCACCCACACAAAGGAAAAGGGCCTTTCCGTCCTCAGCCG
TCGCTTCATGTGACTCCACGGAGTACCGGGCGCCGTCCAGGCACCTCGATTAGTTCTCGAGCTTTTGGAG
TACGTCGTCTTTAGGTTGGGGGGAGGGGTTTTATGCGATGGAGTTTCCCCACACTGAGTGGGTGGAGACT
GAAGTTAGGCCAGCTTGGCACTTGATGTAATTCTCCTTGGAATTTGCCCTTTTTGAGTTTGGATCTTGGT
TCATTCTCAAGCCTCAGACAGTGGTTCAAAGTTTTTTTCTTCCATTTCAGGTGTCGTGAGATCCGCCACC
ATGGATTACAAAGACGATGACGATAAGACACAGTTCGAGGGCTTTACCAACCTGTATCAGGTGAGCAAGA
CACTGCGGTTTGAGCTGATCCCACAGGGCAAGACCCTGAAGCACATCCAGGAGCAGGGCTTCATCGAGGA
GGACAAGGCCCGCAATGATCACTACAAGGAGCTGAAGCCCATCATCGATCGGATCTACAAGACCTATGCC
GACCAGTGCCTGCAGCTGGTGCAGCTGGATTGGGAGAACCTGAGCGCCGCCATCGACTCCTATAGAAAGG
AGAAAACCGAGGAGACAAGGAACGCCCTGATCGAGGAGCAGGCCACATATCGCAATGCCATCCACGACTA
CTTCATCGGCCGGACAGACAACCTGACCGATGCCATCAATAAGAGACACGCCGAGATCTACAAGGGCCTG
TTCAAGGCCGAGCTGTTTAATGGCAAGGTGCTGAAGCAGCTGGGCACCGTGACCACAACCGAGCACGAGA
ACGCCCTGCTGCGGAGCTTCGACAAGTTTACAACCTACTTCTCCGGCTTTTATCGGAACAGGAAGAACGT
GTTCAGCGCCGAGGATATCAGCACAGCCATCCCACACCGCATCGTGCAGGACAACTTCCCCAAGTTTAAG
GAGAATTGTCACATCTTCACACGCCTGATCACCGCCGTGCCCAGCCTGCGGGAGCACTTTGAGAACGTGA
AGAAGGCCATCGGCATCTTCGTGAGCACCTCCATCGAGGAGGTGTTTTCCTTCCCTTTTTATAACCAGCT
GCTGACACAGACCCAGATCGACCTGTATAACCAGCTGCTGGGAGGAATCTCTCGGGAGGCAGGCACCGAG
AAGATCAAGGGCCTGAACGAGGTGCTGAATCTGGCCATCCAGAAGAATGATGAGACAGCCCACATCATCG
CCTCCCTGCCACACAGATTCATCCCCCTGTTTAAGCAGATCCTGTCCGATAGGAACACCCTGTCTTTCAT
CCTGGAGGAGTTTAAGAGCGACGAGGAAGTGATCCAGTCCTTCTGCAAGTACAAGACACTGCTGAGAAAC
GAGAACGTGCTGGAGACAGCCGAGGCCCTGTTTAACGAGCTGAACAGCATCGACCTGACACACATCTTCA
TCAGCCACAAGAAGCTGGAGACAATCAGCAGCGCCCTGTGCGACCACTGGGATACACTGAGGAATGCCCT
GTATGAGCGGAGAATCTCCGAGCTGACAGGCAAGATCACCAAGTCTGCCAAGGAGAAGGTGCAGCGCAGC
CTGAAGCACGAGGATATCAACCTGCAGGAGATCATCTCTGCCGCAGGCAAGGAGCTGAGCGAGGCCTTCA
AGCAGAAAACCAGCGAGATCCTGTCCCACGCACACGCCGCCCTGGATCAGCCACTGCCTACAACCCTGAA
GAAGCAGGAGGAGAAGGAGATCCTGAAGTCTCAGCTGGACAGCCTGCTGGGCCTGTACCACCTGCTGGAC
TGGTTTGCCGTGGATGAGTCCAACGAGGTGGACCCCGAGTTCTCTGCCCGGCTGACCGGCATCAAGCTGG
AGATGGAGCCTTCTCTGAGCTTCTACAACAAGGCCAGAAATTATGCCACCAAGAAGCCCTACTCCGTGGA
GAAGTTCAAGCTGAACTTTCAGATGCCTACACTGGCCCGTGGCTGGGACGTGAATAAGGAGAAGAACAAT
GGCGCCATCCTGTTTGTGAAGAACGGCCTGTACTATCTGGGCATCATGCCAAAGCAGAAGGGCAGGTATA
AGGCCCTGAGCTTCGAGCCCACAGAGAAAACCAGCGAGGGCTTTGATAAGATGTACTATGACTACTTCCC
TGATGCCGCCAAGATGATCCCAAAGTGCAGCACCCAGCTGAAGGCCGTGACAGCCCACTTTCAGACCCAC
ACAACCCCCATCCTGCTGTCCAACAATTTCATCGAGCCTCTGGAGATCACAAAGGAGATCTACGACCTGA
ACAATCCTGAGAAGGAGCCAAAGAAGTTTCAGACAGCCTACGCCAAGAAAACCGGCGACCAGAAGGGCTA
CAGAGAGGCCCTGTGCAAGTGGATCGACTTCACAAGGGATTTTCTGTCCAAGTATACCAAGACAACCTCT
ATCGATCTGTCTAGCCTGCGGCCATCCTCTCAGTATAAGGACCTGGGCGAGTACTATGCCGAGCTGAATC
CCCTGCTGTACCACATCAGCTTCCAGAGAATCGCCGAGAAGGAGATCATGGATGCCGTGGAGACAGGCAA
GCTGTACCTGTTCCAGATCTATAACAAGGACTTTGCCAAGGGCCACCACGGCAAGCCTAATCTGCACACA
CTGTATTGGACCGGCCTGTTTTCTCCAGAGAACCTGGCCAAGACAAGCATCAAGCTGAATGGCCAGGCCG
AGCTGTTCTACCGCCCTAAGTCCAGGATGAAGAGGATGGCACACCGGCTGGGAGAGAAGATGCTGAACAA
GAAGCTGAAGGATCAGAAAACCCCAATCCCCGACACCCTGTACCAGGAGCTGTACGACTATGTGAATCAC
AGACTGTCCCACGACCTGTCTGATGAGGCCAGGGCCCTGCTGCCCAACGTGATCACCAAGGAGGTGTCTC
ACGAGATCATCAAGGATAGGCGCTTTACCAGCGACAAGTTCTTTTTCCACGTGCCTATCACACTGAACTA
TCAGGCCGCCAATTCCCCATCTAAGTTCAACCAGAGGGTGAATGCCTACCTGAAGGAGCACCCCGAGACA
CCTATCATCGGCATCGATCGGGGCGAGAGAAACCTGATCTATATCACAGTGATCGACTCCACCGGCAAGA
TCCTGGAGCAGCGGAGCCTGAACACCATCCAGCAGTTTGATTACCAGAAGAAGCTGGACAACAGGGAGAA
GGAGAGGGTGGCAGCAAGGCAGGCCTGGTCTGTGGTGGGCACAATCAAGGATCTGAAGCAGGGCTATCTG
AGCCAGGTCATCCACGAGATCGTGGACCTGATGATCCACTACCAGGCCGTGGTGGTGCTGGAGAACCTGA
ATTTCGGCTTTAAGAGCAAGAGGACCGGCATCGCCGAGAAGGCCGTGTACCAGCAGTTCGAGAAGATGCT
GATCGATAAGCTGAATTGCCTGGTGCTGAAGGACTATCCAGCAGAGAAAGTGGGAGGCGTGCTGAACCCA
TACCAGCTGACAGACCAGTTCACCTCCTTTGCCAAGATGGGCACCCAGTCTGGCTTCCTGTTTTACGTGC
CTGCCCCATATACATCTAAGATCGATCCCCTGACCGGCTTCGTGGACCCCTTCGTGTGGAAAACCATCAA
GAATCACGAGAGCCGCAAGCACTTCCTGGAGGGCTTCGACTTTCTGCACTACGACGTGAAAACCGGCGAC
TTCATCCTGCACTTTAAGATGAACAGAAATCTGTCCTTCCAGAGGGGCCTGCCCGGCTTTATGCCTGCAT
GGGATATCGTGTTCGAGAAGAACGAGACACAGTTTGACGCCAAGGGCACCCCTTTCATCGCCGGCAAGAG
AATCGTGCCAGTGATCGAGAATCACAGATTCACCGGCAGATACCGGGACCTGTATCCTGCCAACGAGCTG
ATCGCCCTGCTGGAGGAGAAGGGCATCGTGTTCAGGGATGGCTCCAACATCCTGCCAAAGCTGCTGGAGA
ATGACGATTCTCACGCCATCGACACCATGGTGGCCCTGATCCGCAGCGTGCTGCAGATGCGGAACTCCAA
TGCCGCCACAGGCGAGGACTATATCAACAGCCCCGTGCGCGATCTGAATGGCGTGTGCTTCGACTCCCGG
TTTCAGAACCCAGAGTGGCCCATGGACGCCGATGCCAATGGCGCCTACCACATCGCCCTGAAGGGCCAGC
TGCTGCTGAATCACCTGAAGGAGAGCAAGGATCTGAAGCTGCAGAACGGCATCTCCAATCAGGACTGGCT
GGCCTACATCCAGGAGCTGCGCAACGGCGGCTCCCCTGCTGCTAAACGTGTTAAGCTTGATGGGGGTAGC
CCGGCAGCCAAGAGAGTCAAACTCGACGGCGGCTCCCCAGCGGCAAAAAGGGTGAAACTAGACGGGGGTA
GCCCCGCCGCGAAGCGTGTAAAGCTGGATGGAGGATCGCCTGCGGCTAAGCGAGTCAAATTAGACGGTGG
GTCACCGGCTGCAAAGCGCGTCAAATTGGATGCTAGCGAACAAAAACTCATCTCAGAAGAGGATCTGGGC
AGTGGAGAGGGCAGAGGAAGTCTGCTAACATGCGGTGACGTCGAGGAGAATCCTGGCCCAACCATGATTG
AACAAGATGGATTGCACGCAGGTTCTCCGGCCGCTTGGGTGGAGAGGCTATTCGGCTATGACTGGGCACA
ACAGACAATCGGCTGCTCTGATGCCGCCGTGTTCCGGCTGTCAGCGCAGGGGCGCCCGGTTCTTTTTGTC
AAGACCGACCTGTCCGGTGCCCTGAATGAACTGCAGGACGAGGCAGCGCGGCTATCGTGGCTGGCCACGA
CGGGCGTTCCTTGCGCAGCTGTGCTCGACGTTGTCACTGAAGCGGGAAGGGACTGGCTGCTATTGGGCGA
AGTGCCGGGGCAGGATCTCCTGTCATCTCACCTTGCTCCTGCCGAGAAAGTATCCATCATGGCTGATGCA
ATGCGGCGGCTGCATACGCTTGATCCGGCTACCTGCCCATTCGACCACCAAGCGAAACATCGCATCGAGC
GAGCACGTACTCGGATGGAAGCCGGTCTTGTCGATCAGGATGATCTGGACGAAGAGCATCAGGGGCTCGC
GCCAGCCGAACTGTTCGCCAGGCTCAAGGCGCGCATGCCCGACGGCGATGATCTCGTCGTGACCCATGGC
GATGCCTGCTTGCCGAATATCATGGTGGAAAATGGCCGCTTTTCTGGATTCATCGACTGTGGCCGGCTGG
GTGTGGCGGACCGCTATCAGGACATAGCGTTGGCTACCCGTGATATTGCTGAAGAGCTTGGCGGCGAATG
GGCTGACCGCTTCCTCGTGCTTTACGGTATCGCCGCTCCCGATTCGCAGCGCATCGCCTTCTATCGCCTT
CTTGACGAGTTCTTCTGAACGCGTTAAGTCGACAATCAACCTCTGGATTACAAAATTTGTGAAAGATTGA
CTGGTATTCTTAACTATGTTGCTCCTTTTACGCTATGTGGATACGCTGCTTTAATGCCTTTGTATCATGC
TATTGCTTCCCGTATGGCTTTCATTTTCTCCTCCTTGTATAAATCCTGGTTGCTGTCTCTTTATGAGGAG
TTGTGGCCCGTTGTCAGGCAACGTGGCGTGGTGTGCACTGTGTTTGCTGACGCAACCCCCACTGGTTGGG
ACATTGCCACCACCTGTCAGCTCCTTTCCGGGACTTTCGCTTTCCCCCTCCCTATTGCCACGGCGGAACT
CATCGCCGCCTGCCTTGCCCGCTGCTGGACAGGGGCTCGGCTGTTGGGCACTGACAATTCCGTGGTGTTG
TCGGGGAAATCATCGTCCTTTCCTTGGCTGCTCGCCTGTGTTGCCACCTGGATTCTGCGCGGGACGTCCT
TCTGCTACGTCCCTTCGGCCCTCAATCCAGCGGACCTTCCTTCCCGCGGCCTGCTGCCGGCTCTGCGGCC
TCTTCCGCGTCTTCGCCTTCGCCCTCAGACGAGTCGGATCTCCCTTTGGGCCGCCTCCCCGCGTCGACTT
TAAGACCAATGACTTACAAGGCAGCTGTAGATCTTAGCCACTTTTTAAAAGAAAAGGGGGGACTGGAAGG
GCTAATTCACTCCCAACGAAGACAAGATCTGCTTTTTGCTTGTACTGGGTCTCTCTGGTTAGACCAGATC
TGAGCCTGGGAGCTCTCTGGCTAACTAGGGAACCCACTGCTTAAGCCTCAATAAAGCTTGCCTTGAGTGC
TTCAAGTAGTGTGTGCCCGTCTGTTGTGTGACTCTGGTAACTAGAGATCCCTCAGACCCTTTTAGTCAGT
GTGGAAAATCTCTAGCAGTACGTATAGTAGTTCATGTCATCTTATTATTCAGTATTTATAACTTGCAAAG
AAATGAATATCAGAGAGTGAGAGGAACTTGTTTATTGCAGCTTATAATGGTTACAAATAAAGCAATAGCA
TCACAAATTTCACAAATAAAGCATTTTTTTCACTGCATTCTAGTTGTGGTTTGTCCAAACTCATCAATGT
ATCTTATCATGTCTGGCTCTAGCTATCCCGCCCCTAACTCCGCCCATCCCGCCCCTAACTCCGCCCAGTT
CCGCCCATTCTCCGCCCCATGGCTGACTAATTTTTTTTATTTATGCAGAGGCCGAGGCCGCCTCGGCCTC
TGAGCTATTCCAGAAGTAGTGAGGAGGCTTTTTTGGAGGCCTAGGGACGTACCCAATTCGCCCTATAGTG
AGTCGTATTACGCGCGCTCACTGGCCGTCGTTTTACAACGTCGTGACTGGGAAAACCCTGGCGTTACCCA
ACTTAATCGCCTTGCAGCACATCCCCCTTTCGCCAGCTGGCGTAATAGCGAAGAGGCCCGCACCGATCGC
CCTTCCCAACAGTTGCGCAGCCTGAATGGCGAATGGG
[124 nt withheld, positions 9908-10031]
C
[91 nt withheld, positions 10033-10123]
A
[49 nt withheld, positions 10125-10173]
CCTTTGACGTTGGAGTCCACGTTCTTT
[37 nt withheld, positions 10201-10237]
ACCCTATCTCGGTCTATTCTTTTGATTTATAAGGGATTTTGCCGATTTCGGCCTATTGGTTAAAAAATGA
GCTGATTTAACAAAAATTTAACGCGAATTTTAACAAAATATTAACGCTTACAATTTAGGTGGCACTTTTC
GGGGAAATGTGCGCGGAACCCCTATTTGTTTATTTTTCTAAATACATTCAAATATGTATCCGCTCATGAG
ACAATAACCCTGATAAATGCTTCAATAATATTGAAAAAGGAAGAGTATGAGTATTCAACATTTCCGTGTC
GCCCTTATTCCCTTTTTTGCGGCATTTTGCCTTCCTGTTTTTGCTCACCCAGAAACGCTGGTGAAAGTAA
AAGATGCTGAAGATCAGTTGGGTGCACGAGTGGGTTACATCGAACTGGATCTCAACAGCGGTAAGATCCT
TGAGAGTTTTCGCCCCGAAGAACGTTTTCCAATGATGAGCACTTTTAAAGTTCTGCTATGTGGCGCGGTA
TTATCCCGTATTGACGCCGGGCAAGAGCAACTCGGTCGCCGCATACACTATTCTCAGAATGACTTGGTTG
AGTACTCACCAGTCACAGAAAAGCATCTTACGGATGGCATGACAGTAAGAGAATTATGCAGTGCTGCCAT
AACCATGAGTGATAACACTGCGGCCAACTTACTTCTGACAACGATCGGAGGACCGAAGGAGCTAACCGCT
TTTTTGCACAACATGGGGGATCATGTAACTCGCCTTGATCGTTGGGAACCGGAGCTGAATGAAGCCATAC
CAAACGACGAGCGTGACACCACGATGCCTGTAGCAATGGCAACAACGTTGCGCAAACTATTAACTGGCGA
ACTACTTACTCTAGCTTCCCGGCAACAATTAATAGACTGGATGGAGGCGGATAAAGTTGCAGGACCACTT
CTGCGCTCGGCCCTTCCGGCTGGCTGGTTTATTGCTGATAAATCTGGAGCCGGTGAGCGTGGGTCTCGCG
GTATCATTGCAGCACTGGGGCCAGATGGTAAGCCCTCCCGTATCGTAGTTATCTACACGACGGGGAGTCA
GGCAACTATGGATGAACGAAATAGACAGATCGCTGAGATAGGTGCCTCACTGATTAAGCATTGGTAACTG
TCAGACCAAGTTTACTCATATATACTTTAGATTGATTTAAAACTTCATTTTTAATTTAAAAGGATCTAGG
TGAAGATCCTTTTTGATAATCTCATGACCAAAATCCCTTAACGTGAGTTTTCGTTCCACTGAGCGTCAGA
CCCCGTAGAAAAGATCAAAGGATCTTCTTGAGATCCTTTTTTTCTGCGCGTAATCTGCTGCTTGCAAACA
AAAAAACCACCGCTACCAGCGGTGGTTTGTTTGCCGGATCAAGAGCTACCAACTCTTTTTCCGAAGGTAA
CTGGCTTCAGCAGAGCGCAGATACCAAATACTGTTCTTCTAGTGTAGCCGTAGTTAGGCCACCACTTCAA
GAACTCTGTAGCACCGCCTACATACCTCGCTCTGCTAATCCTGTTACCAGTGGCTGCTGCCAGTGGCGAT
AAGTCGTGTCTTACCGGGTTGGACTCAAGACGATAGTTACCGGATAAGGCGCAGCGGTCGGGCTGAACGG
GGGGTTCGTGCACACAGCCCAGCTTGGAGCGAACGACCTACACCGAACTGAGATACCTACAGCGTGAGCT
ATGAGAAAGCGCCACGCTTCCCGAAGGGAGAAAGGCGGACAGGTATCCGGTAAGCGGCAGGGTCGGAACA
GGAGAGCGCACGAGGGAGCTTCCAGGGGGAAACGCCTGGTATCTTTATAGTCCTGTCGGGTTTCGCCACC
TCTGACTTGAGCGTCGATTTTTGTGATGCTCGTCAGGGGGGCGGAGCCTATGGAAAAACGCCAGCAACGC
GGCCTTTTTACGGTTCCTGGCCTTTTGCTGGCCTTTTGCTCACATGTTCTTTCCTGCGTTATCCCCTGAT
TCTGTGGATAACCGTATTACCGCCTTTGAGTGAGCTGATACCGCTCGCCGCAGCCGAACGACCGAGCGCA
GCGAGTCAGTGAGCGAGGAAGCGGAAG
